Addgene plasmid #152516: pGBW-m4133800
Purpose: Mammalian expression plasmid for SARS-CoV-2 3'-to-5' exonuclease
Depositing lab: Ginkgo Bioworks & Benjie Chen. Depositing organization: Ginkgo Bioworks.
Backbone
  Vector backbone: pTwist_CMV_6
  Backbone size w/o insert (bp): 4180
  Vector type: Mammalian Expression
Growth in bacteria
  Bacterial resistance: Ampicillin, 100 μg/mL
  Growth temperature: 37°C
  Growth strain: DH5alpha
  Copy number: High Copy
Gene/Insert
  Gene/Insert name: SARS-CoV-2 3'-to-5' exonuclease
  Species: Severe acute respiratory syndrome coronavirus 2
  Insert size (bp): 1580
  Mutation: wt
  Entrez Gene: ORF1ab (a.k.a. GU280_gp01)
  Promoter: CMV
  Tag / fusion protein: Cleavable TEV;V5 (C terminal on backbone)
  Cloning method: Unknown
Resource information
  A portion of this plasmid was derived from a plasmid made by: GinkgoBioworks
Depositor comments: NCBI reference sequence: YP_009725309.1
How to cite: pGBW-m4133800 was a gift from Ginkgo Bioworks & Benjie Chen (Addgene plasmid # 152516 ; http://n2t.net/addgene:152516 ; RRID:Addgene_152516)
