[The description below was written by a language model from this plasmid's Addgene catalogue record and pLannotate feature annotations shown in this document.]
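Description:
pGBW-m4133800 is a mammalian expression plasmid built on the pTwist_CMV_6 backbone that carries the wild-type coding sequence for the SARS-CoV-2 3'-to-5' exonuclease, a mature cleavage product of the ORF1ab replicase polyprotein. The insert is listed at about 1.6 kb in a 4.2 kb backbone, and the deposited full sequence is 5,835 nt. In bacteria the plasmid replicates from a high-copy ColE1/pUC-type origin and is selected with ampicillin through an AmpR β-lactamase gene.

Expression in mammalian cells is driven by the human cytomegalovirus immediate-early enhancer and promoter. The automated annotation identifies the promoter region only as a short fragment plus a truncated CMVd2-type core, whereas the catalogue simply records CMV. The open reading frame spans the numbering origin of the circular sequence and is matched to the SARS-CoV-2 replicase polyprotein 1ab. The functional text attached to that match describes the 2'-O-methyltransferase, which is generic polyprotein annotation and not a description of this insert. The catalogue lists a C-terminal, backbone-encoded V5 epitope preceded by a TEV protease cleavage site, allowing detection or pull-down followed by tag removal, although neither element is called out in the feature table. An SV40 polyadenylation signal lies just downstream of the coding region, annotated on the reverse strand.

The expression unit and the bacterial segment are bracketed by β-globin insulator elements, T7 and rrnG transcription terminators and a synthetic poly(A) signal, which presumably limit read-through between modules. No mammalian selection marker is annotated, suggesting transient transfection. The construct appears suited to studying this viral protein in mammalian cells, for example its expression or interactions.
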