Features (pLannotate 1.2.2; 16 found; start..end, strand, type, name):
   1704..1825    -  polyA_signal   SV40 poly(A) signal: SV40 polyadenylation signal
   1848..1917    -  CDS            large T antigen (fragment): large T antigen from SV40 (simian virus 40)
   1940..1986    +  terminator     T7 terminator: transcription terminator for bacteriophage T7 RNA polymerase
   2016..2152    +  terminator     rrnG terminator: transcription terminator from the E. coli ribosomal RNA rrnG operon (Albrechtsen et al., 1991)
   2197..2268    +  misc_feature   3' β-globin insulator: insulator downstream of the human β-globin locus (Farrell et al., 2002)
   2494..3082    -  rep_origin     ori: high-copy-number ColE1/pMB1/pBR322/pUC origin of replication
   3254..3318    -  CDS            bla(M) (fragment): β-lactamase lacking the signal sequence; bla(M); allows cytosolic expression of β-lactamase
   3828..4688    +  CDS            AmpR: β-lactamase; bla; confers resistance to ampicillin, carbenicillin, and related antibiotics
   4701..4837    +  terminator     rrnG terminator: transcription terminator from the E. coli ribosomal RNA rrnG operon (Albrechtsen et al., 1991)
   4989..5060    +  misc_feature   5' β-globin insulator: insulator upstream of the human β-globin locus (Farrell et al., 2002)
   5065..5111    -  terminator     T7 terminator: transcription terminator for bacteriophage T7 RNA polymerase
   5129..5177    -  polyA_signal   poly(A) signal: synthetic polyadenylation signal
   5258..5561    +  enhancer       CMV enhancer: human cytomegalovirus immediate early enhancer
   5634..5651    -  promoter       CMV promoter (fragment): human cytomegalovirus (CMV) immediate early promoter
   5714..5765    +  promoter       CMVd2 promoter: truncated human cytomegalovirus (CMV) immediate early promoter that yields moderately reduced expression relative to the full-length promoter
   5831..1603    +  CDS            rep (fragment) (across the origin): R1AB_SARS2 - Experimental evidence at protein level: Swiss-Prot protein existence level 1. [2'-O-methyltransferase]: Methyltransferase that mediates mRNA cap 2'-O-ribose methylation to the 5'-cap structure of viral mRNAs. N7-methyl guanosine cap is a prerequisite for binding of nsp16. Therefore plays an essential role in viral mRNAs cap methylation which is essential to evade immune system. From Severe acute respiratory syndrome coronavirus 2 (2019-nCoV) (SARS-CoV-2).
>Addgene plasmid #152516 | pGBW-m4133800 | depositor full sequence | sequence record 295528 | Full Sequence
CACCATGGCCGAAAATGTCACTGGCTTATTTAAGGATTGCAGTAAAGTGATCACAGGGTTGCACCCGACC
CAAGCGCCTACGCATCTTTCAGTAGACACCAAGTTCAAAACTGAGGGACTCTGTGTGGACATACCAGGTA
TTCCCAAGGATATGACATACAGACGCCTGATCTCGATGATGGGCTTCAAGATGAACTATCAGGTTAACGG
TTACCCCAATATGTTTATTACCCGAGAGGAAGCTATCCGGCACGTGCGTGCCTGGATAGGGTTTGACGTC
GAGGGCTGTCATGCAACTAGGGAAGCTGTAGGAACAAATCTGCCACTGCAACTCGGCTTCTCTACCGGAG
TCAACCTAGTTGCCGTGCCTACCGGGTATGTGGATACACCAAACAATACTGATTTTAGCAGAGTCTCCGC
AAAACCCCCTCCCGGGGACCAGTTCAAACACTTGATCCCCCTGATGTACAAGGGTTTACCATGGAACGTG
GTGCGGATTAAAATAGTTCAGATGCTCAGCGACACACTGAAGAATTTAAGTGATAGAGTTGTGTTTGTAC
TTTGGGCCCATGGCTTCGAGCTGACCTCTATGAAGTATTTCGTTAAAATTGGACCCGAACGAACGTGCTG
CCTGTGTGACCGGAGGGCGACGTGTTTCTCAACTGCTTCCGATACCTATGCCTGCTGGCACCATAGCATC
GGCTTTGATTACGTGTACAACCCTTTTATGATTGACGTGCAGCAGTGGGGATTCACTGGGAACCTACAGT
CGAATCACGATCTTTACTGTCAGGTCCATGGGAACGCACACGTTGCTAGCTGCGACGCAATCATGACACG
TTGCCTTGCTGTCCACGAGTGTTTTGTGAAACGAGTGGACTGGACTATTGAGTATCCTATCATTGGCGAC
GAACTGAAGATAAATGCGGCTTGTAGGAAGGTGCAGCATATGGTCGTCAAAGCCGCCCTCTTAGCTGATA
AGTTCCCGGTCCTGCACGATATTGGCAATCCAAAGGCCATCAAATGCGTACCCCAGGCAGATGTTGAGTG
GAAGTTTTACGACGCGCAACCATGCTCCGATAAGGCCTATAAAATCGAAGAGCTCTTCTACAGTTATGCC
ACCCATTCTGACAAGTTTACCGACGGTGTGTGTTTGTTTTGGAATTGCAACGTGGATCGCTACCCTGCAA
ACTCTATCGTTTGTCGCTTCGACACACGCGTATTGTCCAATCTGAATCTACCCGGATGCGACGGAGGTTC
ACTGTATGTGAACAAGCACGCCTTCCACACCCCCGCATTCGATAAATCCGCCTTTGTCAACCTTAAACAA
TTACCTTTCTTTTACTACAGCGACTCTCCTTGCGAATCCCATGGAAAGCAAGTAGTGAGTGATATCGATT
ACGTCCCACTCAAAAGTGCAACATGTATTACGAGATGCAATCTCGGTGGTGCAGTCTGTAGACACCATGC
CAATGAATATCGGCTGTATTTGGACGCCTATAACATGATGATTTCAGCTGGCTTCTCTCTTTGGGTTTAC
AAGCAGTTTGACACGTATAATCTGTGGAACACCTTTACAAGGCTGCAAGAAAACCTTTACTTTCAGTCGG
GGAAACCTATACCCAATCCACTTCTCGGCTTAGATTCTACCTAAGCTAGCTTGACTGACTGAGATACAGC
GTACCTTCAGCTCACAGACATGATAAGATACATTGATGAGTTTGGACAAACCACAACTAGAATGCAGTGA
AAAAAATGCTTTATTTGTGAAATTTGTGATGCTATTGCTTTATTTGTAACCATTATAAGCTGCAATAAAC
AAGTTAACAACAACAATTGCATTCATTTTATGTTTCAGGTTCAGGGGGAGGTGTGGGAGGTTTTTTAAAG
CAAGTAAAACCTCTACAAATGTGGTATTGGCCCATCTCTATCGGTATCGTAGCATAACCCCTTGGGGCCT
CTAAACGGGTCTTGAGGGGTTTTTTGTGCCCCTCGGGCCGGATTGCTATCTACCGGCATTGGCGCAGAAA
AAAATGCCTGATGCGACGCTGCGCGTCTTATACTCCCACATATGCCAGATTCAGCAACGGATACGGCTTC
CCCAACTTGCCCACTTCCATACGTGTCCTCCTTACCAGAAATTTATCCTTAAGGTCGTCAGCTATCCTGC
AGGCGATCTCTCGATTTCGATCAAGACATTCCTTTAATGGTCTTTTCTGGACACCACTAGGGGTCAGAAG
TAGTTCATCAAACTTTCTTCCCTCCCTAATCTCATTGGTTACCTTGGGCTATCGAAACTTAATTAACCAG
TCAAGTCAGCTACTTGGCGAGATCGACTTGTCTGGGTTTCGACTACGCTCAGAATTGCGTCAGTCAAGTT
CGATCTGGTCCTTGCTATTGCACCCGTTCTCCGATTACGAGTTTCATTTAAATCATGTGAGCAAAAGGCC
AGCAAAAGGCCAGGAACCGTAAAAAGGCCGCGTTGCTGGCGTTTTTCCATAGGCTCCGCCCCCCTGACGA
GCATCACAAAAATCGACGCTCAAGTCAGAGGTGGCGAAACCCGACAGGACTATAAAGATACCAGGCGTTT
CCCCCTGGAAGCTCCCTCGTGCGCTCTCCTGTTCCGACCCTGCCGCTTACCGGATACCTGTCCGCCTTTC
TCCCTTCGGGAAGCGTGGCGCTTTCTCATAGCTCACGCTGTAGGTATCTCAGTTCGGTGTAGGTCGTTCG
CTCCAAGCTGGGCTGTGTGCACGAACCCCCCGTTCAGCCCGACCGCTGCGCCTTATCCGGTAACTATCGT
CTTGAGTCCAACCCGGTAAGACACGACTTATCGCCACTGGCAGCAGCCACTGGTAACAGGATTAGCAGAG
CGAGGTATGTAGGCGGTGCTACAGAGTTCTTGAAGTGGTGGCCTAACTACGGCTACACTAGAAGAACAGT
ATTTGGTATCTGCGCTCTGCTGAAGCCAGTTACCTTCGGAAAAAGAGTTGGTAGCTCTTGATCCGGCAAA
CAAACCACCGCTGGTAGCGGTGGTTTTTTTGTTTGCAAGCAGCAGATTACGCGCAGAAAAAAAGGATCTC
AAGAAGATCCTTTGATCTTTTCTACGGGGTCTGACGCTCAGTGGAACGAAAACTCACGTTAAGGGATTTT
GGTCATGAGATTATCAAAAAGGATCTTCACCTAGATCCTTTTAAATTAAAAATGAAGTTTTAAATCAATC
TAAAGTATATATGAGTAAACTTGGTCTGACAGTTACCAATGCTTAATCAGTGAGGCACCTATCTCAGCGA
TCTGTCTATTTCGTTCATCCATAGTTGCATTTAAATTTCCGAACTCTCCAAGGCCCTCGTCGGAAAATCT
TCAAACCTTTCGTCCGATCCATCTTGCAGGCTACCTCTCGAACGAACTATCGCAAGTCTCTTGGCCGGCC
TTGCGCCTTGGCTATTGCTTGGCAGCGCCTATCGCCAGGTATTACTCCAATCCCGAATATCCGAGATCGG
GATCACCCGAGAGAAGTTCAACCTACATCCTCAATCCCGATCTATCCGAGATCCGAGGAATATCGAAATC
GGGGCGCGCCTGGTGTACCGAGAACGATCCTCTCAGTGCGAGTCTCGACGATCCATATCGTTGCTTGGCA
GTCAGCCAGTCGGAATCCAGCTTGGGACCCAGGAAGTCCAATCGTCAGATATTGTACTCAAGCCTGGTCA
CGGCAGCGTACCGATCTGTTTAAACCTAGATATTGATAGTCTGATCGGTCAACGTATAATCGAGTCCTAG
CTTTTGCAAACATCTATCAAGAGACAGGATCAGCAGGAGGCTTTCGCATGAGTATTCAACATTTCCGTGT
CGCCCTTATTCCCTTTTTTGCGGCATTTTGCCTTCCTGTTTTTGCTCACCCAGAAACGCTGGTGAAAGTA
AAAGATGCTGAAGATCAGTTGGGTGCGCGAGTGGGTTACATCGAACTGGATCTCAACAGCGGTAAGATCC
TTGAGAGTTTTCGCCCCGAAGAACGCTTTCCAATGATGAGCACTTTTAAAGTTCTGCTATGTGGCGCGGT
ATTATCCCGTATTGACGCCGGGCAAGAGCAACTCGGTCGCCGCATACACTATTCTCAGAATGACTTGGTT
GAGTATTCACCAGTCACAGAAAAGCATCTTACGGATGGCATGACAGTAAGAGAATTATGCAGTGCTGCCA
TAACCATGAGTGATAACACTGCGGCCAACTTACTTCTGACAACGATTGGAGGACCGAAGGAGCTAACCGC
TTTTTTGCACAACATGGGGGATCATGTAACTCGCCTTGATCGTTGGGAACCGGAGCTGAATGAAGCCATA
CCAAACGACGAGCGTGACACCACGATGCCTGTAGCAATGGCAACAACCTTGCGTAAACTATTAACTGGCG
AACTACTTACTCTAGCTTCCCGGCAACAGTTGATAGACTGGATGGAGGCGGATAAAGTTGCAGGACCACT
TCTGCGCTCGGCCCTTCCGGCTGGCTGGTTTATTGCTGATAAATCTGGAGCCGGTGAGCGTGGGTCTCGC
GGTATCATTGCAGCACTGGGGCCAGATGGTAAGCCCTCCCGTATCGTAGTTATCTACACGACGGGGAGTC
AGGCAACTATGGATGAACGAAATAGACAGATCGCTGAGATAGGTGCCTCACTGATTAAGCATTGGTAACC
GATTCTAGGTGCATTGGCGCAGAAAAAAATGCCTGATGCGACGCTGCGCGTCTTATACTCCCACATATGC
CAGATTCAGCAACGGATACGGCTTCCCCAACTTGCCCACTTCCATACGTGTCCTCCTTACCAGAAATTTA
TCCTTAAGATCCCGAATCGTTTAAACTCGACTCTGGCTCTATCGAATCTCCGTCGTTTCGAGCTTACGCG
AACAGCCGTGGCGCTCATTTGCTCGTCGGGCATCGAATCTCGTCAGCTATCGTCAGCTTACCTTTTTGGC
AGCGATCGCGGCTCCCGACATCTTGGACCATTAGCTCCACAGGTATCTTCTTCCCTCTAGTGGTCATAAC
AGCAGCTTCAGCTACCTCTCAATTCAAAAAACCCCTCAAGACCCGTTTAGAGGCCCCAAGGGGTTATGCT
ATCAATCGTTGCGTTACACACACAAAAAACCAACACACATCCATCTTCGATGGATAGCGATTTTATTATC
TAACTGCTGATCGAGTGTAGCCAGATCTAGTAATCAATTACGGGGTCATTAGTTCATAGCCCATATATGG
AGTTCCGCGTTACATAACTTACGGTAAATGGCCCGCCTGGCTGACCGCCCAACGACCCCCGCCCATTGAC
GTCAATAATGACGTATGTTCCCATAGTAACGCCAATAGGGACTTTCCATTGACGTCAATGGGTGGAGTAT
TTACGGTAAACTGCCCACTTGGCAGTACATCAAGTGTATCATATGCCAAGTACGCCCCCTATTGACGTCA
ATGACGGTAAATGGCCCGCCTGGCATTATGCCCAGTACATGACCTTATGGGACTTTCCTACTTGGCAGTA
CATCTACGTATTAGTCATCGCTATTACCATGCTGATGCGGTTTTGGCAGTACATCAATGGGCGTGGATAG
CGGTTTGACTCACGGGGATTTCCAAGTCTCCACCCCATTGACGTCAATGGGAGTTTGTTTTGGCACCAAA
ATCAACGGGACTTTCCAAAATGTCGTAACAACTCCGCCCCATTGACGCAAATGGGCGGTAGGCGTGTACG
GTGGGAGGTCTATATAAGCAGAGCTGGTTTAGTGAACCGTCAGATCAGATCTTTGTCGATCCTACCATCC
ACTCGACACACCCGCCAGCGGCCGC
